Addgene plasmid #37020: pClneoFLAG human RASSF4
Depositing lab: Yutaka Hata. Depositing organization: Institute of Science Tokyo. Publication: Hippo pathway-dependent and -independent roles of RASSF6. Ikeda M, Kawata A, Nishikawa M, Tateishi Y, Yamaguchi M, Nakagawa K, Hirabayashi S, Bao Y, Hidaka S, Hirata Y, Hata Y. Sci Signal. 2009 Sep 29;2(90):ra59. 10.1126/scisignal.2000300 PubMed 19797269.
Backbone
  Vector backbone: pCl-neo (modified)
  Backbone manufacturer: Promega
  Modifications to backbone: pCI-neo vector was modified to include FLAG tag N-terminal to MCS.
  Vector type: Mammalian Expression
  Selectable markers: Neomycin (select with G418)
Growth in bacteria
  Bacterial resistance: Ampicillin, 100 μg/mL
  Growth temperature: 37°C
  Growth strain: DH5alpha
  Copy number: High Copy
Gene/Insert
  Gene/Insert name: rassf4
  Species: H. sapiens (human)
  GenBank ID: BC032593
  Entrez Gene: RASSF4 (a.k.a. AD037)
  Promoter: CMV
  Tag / fusion protein: FLAG (N terminal on backbone)
  Cloning method: Restriction Enzyme; 5′ cloning site EcoRI (not destroyed); 3′ cloning site SalI (not destroyed)
  Sequencing primers: 5′ CMV-F; 3′ T3
Resource information
  A portion of this plasmid was derived from a plasmid made by: cDNA encoding human RASSF4 (BC032593) was purchased from Open Biosystems
Terms and licenses: Academic/Nonprofit Terms; Industry Terms: Not Available to Industry
Depositor comments: Addgene's sequencing results indicate there are two EcoRI sites after FLAG
How to cite: pClneoFLAG human RASSF4 was a gift from Yutaka Hata (Addgene plasmid # 37020 ; http://n2t.net/addgene:37020 ; RRID:Addgene_37020)
