[The description below was written by a language model from this plasmid's Addgene catalogue record.]
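Description:
pClneoFLAG human RASSF4 is a mammalian expression plasmid built on a modified version of the commercial pCI-neo backbone, in which a FLAG epitope coding sequence was added upstream of the multiple cloning site so that inserted open reading frames are expressed with an N-terminal FLAG tag. It is maintained in E. coli as a high-copy plasmid under ampicillin selection. It also carries a neomycin resistance marker, which allows G418 selection of transfected mammalian cells and so supports stable as well as transient expression.

The insert is the human RASSF4 cDNA (also known as AD037), a member of the Ras association domain family, derived from a commercially obtained cDNA clone. It was placed between EcoRI and SalI sites, both of which were retained, and lies downstream of the CMV promoter, which drives strong constitutive transcription in most mammalian cell lines. The resulting FLAG-RASSF4 fusion can be detected or immunoprecipitated with anti-FLAG antibodies without needing a protein-specific reagent. A comment in the record notes that repository sequencing found two EcoRI sites following the FLAG tag, which matters for anyone planning to excise or subclone the insert with that enzyme.

The plasmid is associated with work on Hippo pathway-dependent and -independent functions of the related protein RASSF6. This suggests use in overexpression, localization or protein interaction experiments comparing RASSF family members, although the record does not state the specific experiments. No feature table was provided, so other backbone elements are not individually documented here.
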