>Addgene plasmid #37020 | pClneoFLAG human RASSF4 | addgene partial sequence | sequence record 47223 | chim-int-F 5'-TCTTACTGACATCCACTTTGCC-3'
CATGGACTACAAAGACGATGACGACAAGGAATTCACGCGTGAATTCAAGGAAGACTGTCTGCCGAGTTCT
CACGTGCCCATCAGTGACAGCAAGTCCATTCAGAAGTCGGAGCTCTTAGGCCTGCTGAAAACCTACAACT
GCTACCATGAGGGCAAGAGCTTCCAGCTGAGACACCGTGAGGAAGAAGGGACTCTGATCATCGAGGGGCT
CCTCAACATTGCCTGGGGGCTGAGGCGGCCCATCCGGCTGCAGATGCAGGATGACCGGGAGCAGGTGCAC
CTCCCCTCCACCTCATGGATGCCCAGACGGCCTAGCTGCCCTCTAAAGGAGCCATCGCCCCAGAACGGGA
ACATCACAGCCCAGGGGCCAAGCATTCAGCCAGTGCACAAGGCTGAGAGTTCCACAGACAGCTCGGGGCC
CCTGGAGGAGGCAGAGGAGGCCCCCCAGCTGATGCGGACCAAGAGCGACGCCAGTTGCATGAGCCAGAGG
AGGCCCAAGTGCCGCGCCCCCGGTGAGGCCCAGCGCATCCGGCGACACCGGTTCTCTATCAACGGCCACT
TCTACAATCATAAGACCTCCGTGTTTACTCCAGCCTATGGATCCGTGACCAATGTGAGGGTCAACAGCAC
CATGACAACCCTGCAGGTGCTCACCCTGCTGCTGAACAAATTTAGGGTGGAAGATGGCCCCAGTGAGTTC
GCACTCTACATCGTTCACGAGTCTGGGGAGCGGACAAAATTAAAAGACTGCGAGTACCCGCTGATTTCCA
GAATCCTGCATGGGCCATGTGAGAAGATCGCCAGGATCTTCCTGATGGAAGCTGACTTGG
